Addgene plasmid #90065: LGhP-pHG165
Purpose: Constitutive expression of a chimeric LacI:GalR:PurR transcription repressor
Depositing lab: Liskin Swint-Kruse. Depositing organization: University of Kansas Medical Center. Publication: Rheostats and toggle switches for modulating protein function. Meinhardt S, Manley MW Jr, Parente DJ, Swint-Kruse L. PLoS One. 2013 Dec 30;8(12):e83502. doi: 10.1371/journal.pone.0083502. eCollection 2013. PONE-D-13-35198 PubMed 24386217.
Backbone
  Vector backbone: pHG165
  Backbone manufacturer: PMID: 3012611
  Vector type: Bacterial Expression
Growth in bacteria
  Bacterial resistance: Ampicillin, 100 μg/mL
  Growth temperature: 37°C
  Growth strain: DH5alpha
  Copy number: Low Copy
Gene/Insert
  Gene/Insert name: LGhP
  Species: Synthetic
  Promoter: Iq
  Cloning method: Ligation Independent Cloning
Terms and licenses: Academic/Nonprofit Terms; Industry Terms: Not Available to Industry
Depositor comments: E. coli LacI DNA binding domain, E. coli GalR linker region, and E. coli PurR regulatory domain . The start codon of these genes is GTG, which is an alternative MET start codon in E. coli.
How to cite: LGhP-pHG165 was a gift from Liskin Swint-Kruse (Addgene plasmid # 90065 ; http://n2t.net/addgene:90065 ; RRID:Addgene_90065)
