[The description below was written by a language model from this plasmid's Addgene catalogue record and pLannotate feature annotations shown in this document.]
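Description:
LGhP-pHG165 is a bacterial expression plasmid built on the pHG165 backbone for constitutive production of a synthetic chimeric transcription repressor in E. coli. It is maintained under ampicillin selection through a β-lactamase gene with its own promoter. It replicates from a ColE1/pMB1-type origin accompanied by the rop gene and the pBR322 bom region. The presence of rop, which restrains copy number, is consistent with the catalogue listing of the plasmid as low copy.

The insert, LGhP, is a single open reading frame that fuses the DNA-binding domain of E. coli LacI, the linker region of E. coli GalR and the regulatory domain of E. coli PurR. The automated annotation labels the whole roughly 1 kb coding region as purR. This probably reflects the fact that the PurR-derived portion dominates the match, so the label does not contradict the chimeric design stated by the depositor. Translation begins at a GTG codon, an alternative start codon used in E. coli. Transcription is driven by the lacIq promoter, a mutant lacI promoter in which a single base change raises expression about tenfold, giving steady, uninduced synthesis of the repressor. The other annotated lac elements are lacZ and lacZα fragments, a lacI fragment, and a reverse-oriented lac promoter, operator and CAP site. These appear to be remnants of the backbone's cloning region, not functional parts of the expression cassette.

The associated publication concerns how amino-acid positions act as rheostats or toggle switches in modulating protein function. This suggests that the plasmid serves as a platform for studying repressor variants in the LacI/GalR family, although the record does not describe a specific assay.
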