Features (pLannotate 1.2.2; 14 found; start..end, strand, type, name):
     15..92      +  promoter       lacIq promoter: lacI (mutant); In the lacIq allele, a single base change in the promoter boosts expression of the lacI gene about 10-fold.
    105..1121    +  CDS            purR: PURR_ECOLI - Experimental evidence at protein level: Swiss-Prot protein existence level 1. Is the main repressor of the genes involved in the de novo synthesis of purine nucleotides, regulating purB, purC, purEK, purF, purHD, purL, purMN and guaBA expression. In addition, it participates in the regulation or coregulation of genes involved in de novo pyrimidine nucleotide biosynthesis, salvage and uptake (pyrC, pyrD, carAB and codBA), and of several genes encoding enzymes necessary for nucleotide and polyamine biosynthesis (prsA, glyA, gcvTHP, speA, glnB). Binds to a 16-bp palindromic sequence
   1128..1330    +  CDS            lacZ (fragment): β-galactosidase; lacZ
   1371..1387    -  protein_bind   lac operator: The lac repressor binds to the lac operator to inhibit transcription in E. coli. This inhibition can be relieved by adding lactose or isopropyl-β-D-thiogalactopyranoside (IPTG). lac repressor encoded by lacI
   1395..1425    -  promoter       lac promoter: promoter for the E. coli lac operon
   1440..1461    -  protein_bind   CAP binding site: CAP binding activates transcription in the presence of cAMP. E. coli catabolite activator protein
   1474..1562    -  CDS            lacI (fragment): lac repressor; lacI; The lac repressor binds to the lac operator to inhibit transcription in E. coli. This inhibition can be relieved by adding lactose or isopropyl-β-D-thiogalactopyranoside (IPTG).
   1664..2044    -  CDS            YPB1_ECOLX: Protein predicted: Swiss-Prot protein existence level 4. From Escherichia coli.
   2061..2252    +  CDS            rop: Rop protein, which maintains plasmids at low copy number; rop
   2354..2494    +  misc_feature   bom: basis of mobility region from pBR322
   2680..3268    -  rep_origin     ori: high-copy-number ColE1/pMB1/pBR322/pUC origin of replication
   3439..4299    -  CDS            AmpR: β-lactamase; bla; confers resistance to ampicillin, carbenicillin, and related antibiotics
   4300..4404    -  promoter       AmpR promoter: bla
   4521..4675    -  CDS            lacZα (fragment): LacZα fragment of β-galactosidase; lacZ fragment
>Addgene plasmid #90065 | LGhP-pHG165 | addgene full sequence | sequence record 178400 | Addgene NGS Result
TCCCCGGGAATTCCGACACCATCGAATGGTGCAAAACCTTTCGCGGTATGGCATGATAGCGCCCGGAAGA
GAGTCAATTCAGGGTGGTGAATGTGAAACCAGTAACGTTATACGATGTCGCAGAGTATGCCGGTGTCTCT
TATCAGACCGTTTCCCGCGTGGTGAACCAGGCCAGCCACGTTTCTGCGAAAACGCGGGAAAAAGTGGAAG
CGGCGATGGCGGAGCTCAGCTATCACCCGAACGCCAACGCCCGTGCGCTGGCGCAGCAGACCACTAAATC
TATCGGTTTGCTGGCGACCAGCAGCGAAGCGGCCTATTTTGCCGAGATCATTGAAGCAGTTGAAAAAAAT
TGCTTCCAGAAAGGTTACACCCTGATTCTGGGCAATGCGTGGAACAATCTTGAGAAACAGCGGGCTTATC
TGTCGATGATGGCGCAAAAACGCGTCGATGGTCTGCTGGTGATGTGTTCTGAGTACCCAGAGCCGTTGCT
GGCGATGCTGGAAGAGTATCGCCATATCCCAATGGTGGTCATGGACTGGGGTGAAGCAAAAGCTGACTTC
ACCGATGCGGTCATTGATAACGCGTTCGAAGGCGGCTACATGGCCGGGCGTTATCTGATTGAACGCGGTC
ACCGCGAAATCGGCGTCATCCCCGGCCCGCTGGAACGTAACACCGGCGCAGGCCGCCTTGCCGGTTTTAT
GAAGGCGATGGAAGAAGCGATGATCAAGGTGCCGGAAAGCTGGATTGTGCAGGGTGACTTTGAACCTGAA
TCCGGTTATCGCGCCATGCAGCAAATCCTGTCGCAGCCGCATCGCCCTACTGCCGTCTTCTGTGGTGGCG
ATATCATGGCAATGGGCGCACTTTGTGCTGCTGATGAAATGGGCCTGCGCGTCCCGCAGGATGTTTCGCT
GATCGGTTATGATAACGTGCGCAACGCGCGCTATTTTACGCCGGCGCTGACCACGATCCATCAGCCAAAA
GATTCGCTGGGTGAAACAGCGTTCAACATGCTGTTGGATCGTATCGTCAACAAACGTGAAGAACCGCAGT
CTATTGAAGTGCATCCGCGCTTGATTGAACGCCGCTCCGTGGCTGACGGCCCGTTCCGCGACTATCGTCG
TTAATAACCTGAGGCCGATACTGTCGTCGTCCCCTCAAACTGGCAGATGCACGGTTACGATGCGCCCATC
TACACCAACGTGACCTATCCCATTAGGTCAATCCGCCGTTTGTTCCCACGGAGAATCCGACGGGTTGTTA
CTCGCTCACATTTAATGTTGATGAAAGCTGGCTACAGGAAGGCCAGACGCGAATTATTTTTGATGGCGTT
GGAATTCGTAATCATGGTCATAGCTGTTTCCTGTGTGAAATTGTTATCCGCTCACAATTCCACACAACAT
ACGAGCCGGAAGCATAAAGTGTAAAGCCTGGGGTGCCTAATGAGTGAGCTAACTCACATTAATTGCGTTG
CGCTCACTGCCCGCTTTCCAGTCGGGAAACCTGTCGTGCCAGCTGCATTAATGAATCGGCCAACGCGCGG
GGAGAGGCGGTTTGCGTATTGGCCGTTAACGGCGGGCAGCGTTGGGTCCTGGCCACGGGTGCGCATGATC
GTGCTCCTGTCGTTGAGGACCCGGCTAGGCTGGCGGGGTTGCCTTACTGGTTAGCAGAATGAATCACCGA
TACGCGAGCGAACGTGAAGCGACTGCTGCTGCAAAACGTCTGCGACCTGAGCAACAACATGAATGGTCTT
CGGTTTCCGTGTTTCGTAAAGTCTGGAAACGCGGAAGTCAGCGCCCTGCACCATTATGTTCCGGATCTGC
ATCGCAGGATGCTGCTGGCTACCCTGTGGAACACCTACATCTGTATTAACGAAGCGCTGGCATTGACCCT
GAGTGATTTTTCTCTGGTCCCGCCGCATCCATACCGCCAGTTGTTTACCCTCACAACGTTCCAGTAACCG
GGCATGTTCATCATCAGTAACCCGTATCGTGAGCATCCTCTCTCGTTTCATCGGTATCATTACCCCCATG
AACAGAAATCCCCCTTACACGGAGGCATCAGTGACCAAACAGGAAAAAACCGCCCTTAACATGGCCCGCT
TTATCAGAAGCCAGACATTAACGCTTCTGGAGAAACTCAACGAGCTGGACGCGGATGAACAGGCAGACAT
CTGTGAATCGCTTCACGACCACGCTGATGAGCTTTACCGCAGCTGCCTCGCGCGTTTCGGTGATGACGGT
GAAAACCTCTGACACATGCAGCTCCCGGAGACGGTCACAGCTTGTCTGTAAGCGGATGCCGGGAGCAGAC
AAGCCCGTCAGGGCGCGTCAGCGGGTGTTGGCGGGTGTCGGGGCGCAGCCATGACCCAGTCACGTAGCGA
TAGCGGAGTGTATACTGGCTTAACTATGCGGCATCAGAGCAGATTGTACTGAGAGTGCACCATATGCGGT
GTGAAATACCGCACAGATGCGTAAGGAGAAAATACCGCATCAGGCGCTCTTCCGCTTCCTCGCTCACTGA
CTCGCTGCGCTCGGTCGTTCGGCTGCGGCGAGCGGTATCAGCTCACTCAAAGGCGGTAATACGGTTATCC
ACAGAATCAGGGGATAACGCAGGAAAGAACATGTGAGCAAAAGGCCAGCAAAAGGCCAGGAACCGTAAAA
AGGCCGCGTTGCTGGCGTTTTTCCATAGGCTCCGCCCCCCTGACGAGCATCACAAAAATCGACGCTCAAG
TCAGAGGTGGCGAAACCCGACAGGACTATAAAGATACCAGGCGTTTCCCCCTGGAAGCTCCCTCGTGCGC
TCTCCTGTTCCGACCCTGCCGCTTACCGGATACCTGTCCGCCTTTCTCCCTTCGGGAAGCGTGGCGCTTT
CTCATAGCTCACGCTGTAGGTATCTCAGTTCGGTGTAGGTCGTTCGCTCCAAGCTGGGCTGTGTGCACGA
ACCCCCCGTTCAGCCCGACCGCTGCGCCTTATCCGGTAACTATCGTCTTGAGTCCAACCCGGTAAGACAC
GACTTATCGCCACTGGCAGCAGCCACTGGTAACAGGATTAGCAGAGCGAGGTATGTAGGCGGTGCTACAG
AGTTCTTGAAGTGGTGGCCTAACTACGGCTACACTAGAAGGACAGTATTTGGTATCTGCGCTCTGCTGAA
GCCAGTTACCTTCGGAAAAAGAGTTGGTAGCTCTTGATCCGGCAAACAAACCACCGCTGGTAGCGGTGGT
TTTTTTGTTTGCAAGCAGCAGATTACGCGCAGAAAAAAAGGATCTCAAGAAGATCCTTTGATCTTTTCTA
CGGGGTCTGACGCTCAGTGGAACGAAAACTCACGTTAAGGGATTTTGGTCATGAGATTATCAAAAAGGAT
CTTCACCTAGATCCTTTTAAATTAAAAATGAAGTTTTAAATCAATCTAAAGTATATATGAGTAAACTTGG
TCTGACAGTTACCAATGCTTAATCAGTGAGGCACCTATCTCAGCGATCTGTCTATTTCGTTCATCCATAG
TTGCCTGACTCCCCGTCGTGTAGATAACTACGATACGGGAGGGCTTACCATCTGGCCCCAGTGCTGCAAT
GATACCGCGAGACCCACGCTCACCGGCTCCAGATTTATCAGCAATAAACCAGCCAGCCGGAAGGGCCGAG
CGCAGAAGTGGTCCTGCAACTTTATCCGCCTCCATCCAGTCTATTAATTGTTGCCGGGAAGCTAGAGTAA
GTAGTTCGCCAGTTAATAGTTTGCGCAACGTTGTTGCCATTGCTACAGGCATCGTGGTGTCACGCTCGTC
GTTTGGTATGGCTTCATTCAGCTCCGGTTCCCAACGATCAAGGCGAGTTACATGATCCCCCATGTTGTGC
AAAAAAGCGGTTAGCTCCTTCGGTCCTCCGATCGTTGTCAGAAGTAAGTTGGCCGCAGTGTTATCACTCA
TGGTTATGGCAGCACTGCATAATTCTCTTACTGTCATGCCATCCGTAAGATGCTTTTCTGTGACTGGTGA
GTACTCAACCAAGTCATTCTGAGAATAGTGTATGCGGCGACCGAGTTGCTCTTGCCCGGCGTCAATACGG
GATAATACCGCGCCACATAGCAGAACTTTAAAAGTGCTCATCATTGGAAAACGTTCTTCGGGGCGAAAAC
TCTCAAGGATCTTACCGCTGTTGAGATCCAGTTCGATGTAACCCACTCGTGCACCCAACTGATCTTCAGC
ATCTTTTACTTTCACCAGCGTTTCTGGGTGAGCAAAAACAGGAAGGCAAAATGCCGCAAAAAAGGGAATA
AGGGCGACACGGAAATGTTGAATACTCATACTCTTCCTTTTTCAATATTATTGAAGCATTTATCAGGGTT
ATTGTCTCATGAGCGGATACATATTTGAATGTATTTAGAAAAATAAACAAATAGGGGTTCCGCGCACATT
TCCCCGAAAAGTGCCACCTGACGTCTAAGAAACCATTATTATCATGACATTAACCTATAAAAATAGGCGT
ATCACGAGGCCCTTTCGTCTTCAAGAATCCGTTAACGGCATTCGCCATTCAGGCTGCGCAACTGTTGGGA
AGGGCGATCGGTGCGGGCCTCTTCGCTATTACGCCAGCTGGCGAAAGGGGGATGTGCTGCAAGGCGATTA
AGTTGGGTAACGCCAGGGTTTTCCCAGTCACGACGTTGTAAAACGACGGCCAGTGCCAAGCTTGGCTGCA
GGTCGACGGA
